>Addgene plasmid #232362 | pGL3_IMPG1 | addgene full sequence | sequence record 466700 | Addgene NGS Result
TTGAGATCCTTTTTTTCTGCGCGTAATCTGCTGCTTGCAAACAAAAAAACCACCGCTACCAGCGGTGGTT
TGTTTGCCGGATCAAGAGCTACCAACTCTTTTTCCGAAGGTAACTGGCTTCAGCAGAGCGCAGATACCAA
ATACTGTTCTTCTAGTGTAGCCGTAGTTAGGCCACCACTTCAAGAACTCTGTAGCACCGCCTACATACCT
CGCTCTGCTAATCCTGTTACCAGTGGCTGCTGCCAGTGGCGATAAGTCGTGTCTTACCGGGTTGGACTCA
AGACGATAGTTACCGGATAAGGCGCAGCGGTCGGGCTGAACGGGGGGTTCGTGCACACAGCCCAGCTTGG
AGCGAACGACCTACACCGAACTGAGATACCTACAGCGTGAGCTATGAGAAAGCGCCACGCTTCCCGAAGG
GAGAAAGGCGGACAGGTATCCGGTAAGCGGCAGGGTCGGAACAGGAGAGCGCACGAGGGAGCTTCCAGGG
GGAAACGCCTGGTATCTTTATAGTCCTGTCGGGTTTCGCCACCTCTGACTTGAGCGTCGATTTTTGTGAT
GCTCGTCAGGGGGGCGGAGCCTATGGAAAAACGCCAGCAACGCGGCCTTTTTACGGTTCCTGGCCTTTTG
CTGGCCTTTTGCTCACATGTTCTTTCCTGCGTTATCCCCTGATTCTGTGGATAACCGTATTACCGCCTTT
GAGTGAGCTGATACCGCTCGCCGCAGCCGAACGACCGAGCGCAGCGAGTCAGTGAGCGAGGAAGCGGAAG
AGCGCTGCCGGCACCTGTCCTACGAGTTGCATGATAAAGAAGACAGTCATAAGTGCGGCGACGATAGTCA
TGCCCCGCGCCCACCGGAAGGAGCTGACTGGGTTGAAGGCTCTCAAGGGCATCGGTCGACGGATCCAGAT
CCTTATCGATTTTACCACATTTGTAGAGGTTTTACTTGCTTTAAAAAACCTCCCACACCTCCCCCTGAAC
CTGAAACATAAAATGAATGCAATTGTTGTTGTTAACTTGTTTATTGCAGCTTATAATGGTTACAAATAAA
GCAATAGCATCACAAATTTCACAAATAAAGCATTTTTTTCACTGCATTCTAGTTGTGGTTTGTCCAAACT
CATCAATGTATCTTATCATGTCTGCTCGAAGCGGCCGGCCGCCCCGACTCTAGAATTACACGGCGATCTT
TCCGCCCTTCTTGGCCTTTATGAGGATCTCTCTGATTTTTCTTGCGTCGAGTTTTCCGGTAAGACCTTTC
GGTACTTCGTCCACAAACACAACTCCTCCGCGCAACTTTTTCGCGGTTGTTACTTGACTGGCGACGTAAT
CCACGATCTCTTTTTCCGTCATCGTCTTTCCGTGCTCCAAAACAACAACGGCGGCGGGAAGTTCACCGGC
GTCATCGTCGGGAAGACCTGCGACACCTGCGTCGAAGATGTTGGGGTGTTGGAGCAAGATGGATTCCAAT
TCAGCGGGAGCCACCTGATAGCCTTTGTACTTAATCAGAGACTTCAGGCGGTCAACGATGAAGAAGTGTT
CGTCTTCGTCCCAGTAAGCTATGTCTCCAGAATGTAGCCATCCATCCTTGTCAATCAAGGCGTTGGTCGC
TTCCGGATTGTTTACATAACCGGACATAATCATAGGACCTCTCACACACAGTTCGCCTCTTTGATTAACG
CCCAGCGTTTTCCCGGTATCCAGATCCACAACCTTCGCTTCAAAAAATGGAACAACTTTACCGACCGCGC
CCGGTTTATCATCCCCCTCGGGTGTAATCAGAATAGCTGATGTAGTCTCAGTGAGCCCATATCCTTGCCT
GATACCTGGCAGATGGAACCTCTTGGCAACCGCTTCCCCGACTTCCTTAGAGAGGGGAGCGCCACCAGAA
GCAATTTCGTGTAAATTAGATAAATCGTATTTGTCAATCAGAGTGCTTTTGGCGAAGAAGGAGAATAGGG
TTGGCACCAGCAGCGCACTTTGAATCTTGTAATCCTGAAGGCTCCTCAGAAACAGCTCTTCTTCAAATCT
ATACATTAAGACGACTCGAAATCCACATATCAAATATCCGAGTGTAGTAAACATTCCAAAACCGTGATGG
AATGGAACAACACTTAAAATCGCAGTATCCGGAATGATTTGATTGCCAAAAATAGGATCTCTGGCATGCG
AGAATCTCACGCAGGCAGTTCTATGAGGCAGAGCGACACCTTTAGGCAGACCAGTAGATCCAGAGGAGTT
CATGATCAGTGCAATTGTCTTGTCCCTATCGAAGGACTCTGGCACAAAATCGTATTCATTAAAACCGGGA
GGTAGATGAGATGTGACGAACGTGTACATCGACTGAAATCCCTGGTAATCCGTTTTAGAATCCATGATAA
TAATTTTTTGGATGATTGGGAGCTTTTTTTGCACGTTCAAAATTTTTTGCAACCCCTTTTTGGAAACGAA
CACCACGGTAGGCTGCGAAATGCCCATACTGTTGAGCAATTCACGTTCATTATAAATGTCGTTCGCGGGC
GCAACTGCAACTCCGATAAATAACGCGCCCAACACCGGCATAAAGAATTGAAGAGAGTTTTCACTGCATA
CGACGATTCTGTGATTTGTATTCAGCCCATATCGTTTCATAGCTTCTGCCAACCGAACGGACATTTCGAA
GTACTCAGCGTAAGTGATGTCCACCTCGATATGTGCATCTGTAAAAGCAATTGTTCCAGGAACCAGGGCG
TATCTCTTCATAGCCTTATGCAGTTGCTCTCCAGCGGTTCCATCTTCCAGCGGATAGAATGGCGCCGGGC
CTTTCTTTATGTTTTTGGCGTCTTCCATGGTGGCTTTACCAACAGTACCGGAATGCCAAGCTTTTTGCAA
AAGCCTAGGCCTCCAAAAAAGCCTCCTCACTACTTCTGGAATAGCTCAGAGGCCGAGGCGGCCTCGGCCT
CTGCATAAATAAAAAAAATTAGTCAGCGATGGGGCGGAGAATGGGCGGAACTGGGCGGAGTTAGGGGCGG
GATGGGCGGAGTTAGGGGCGGGACTATGGTTGCTGACTAATTGAGATGCAGATCGCAGATCGCTTAAGAT
CTCAATAATTCTCTCCCTCACTCTTTTGCAATGTTTTGTTTCCTCAATTCACACTGAGACCTGCACGAAG
TTGTGGAAACTGCTCTTTCCCAGGGAGATTAACATGAATTCATCTTGAAGTCCTAACTGTGTTCTGGCTA
TTTAATGCTGTACATTTATAACCTTTGTCTTCCTTCTTTAAGCTGCAGTTTCTTTGTGTTATCACAGAGA
TAGGAAAACTGACACAGGAAATGCATAACACATGTTAGACTCCAAGACCTCTCTCCATATGGGCTCAGTT
CTGATTTCCTCTGTTTCCTATATGGCACTGAGACAAATGCCTGGACACAGGGTTTTTTCTTCCTAAAGAC
TCACCCAGAAGTTCTGCTATTAATCATCAATCCGTTCCTCAAAATAACTTGGCATAGCTAAACCTAGCAA
AGTAAGGAAGATCTGACATATGGTGAAGTTCTCCAACAGCAATTGTGGGATTACAAGATAACAGCCACAA
ATCTGTGTGCATGGCTATTTTACATAGCTCAAGACTTCTTGAGGCTAGCACGCGTAAGAGCTCGGTACCT
ATCGATAGAGAAATGTTCTGGCACCTGCACTTGCACTGGGGACAGCCTATTTTGCTAGTTTGTTTTGTTT
CGTTTTGTTTTGATGGAGAGCGTATGTTAGTACTATCGATTCACACAAAAAACCAACACACAGATGTAAT
GAAAATAAAGATATTTTATTGCGGCCGCTCCAAGTACCTCCCGTACCTTAATATTACTTACTTATCATGG
TAGCTTGGGCTGGCGTAATAGCGAAGAGGCCCGCACCGATCGCCCTTCCCAACAGTTGCGCAGCCTGAAT
GGCGAATGGCAAATTGTAAGCGTTAATATTTTGTTAAAATTCGCGTTAAATTTTTGTTAAATCAGCTCAT
TTTTTAACCAATAGGCCGAAATCGGCAAAATCCCTTATAAATCAAAAGAATAGACCGAGATAGGGT
[37 nt withheld, positions 4057-4093]
AAAGAACGTGGACTCCAACGTCAAAGG
[49 nt withheld, positions 4121-4169]
T
[91 nt withheld, positions 4171-4261]
G
[124 nt withheld, positions 4263-4386]
CAGGTGGCACTTTTCGGGGAAATGTGCGCGGAACCCCTATTTGTTTATTTTTCTAAATACATTCAAATAT
GTATCCGCTCATGAGACAATAACCCTGATAAATGCTTCAATAATATTGAAAAAGGAAGAGTATGAGTATT
CAACATTTCCGTGTCGCCCTTATTCCCTTTTTTGCGGCATTTTGCCTTCCTGTTTTTGCTCACCCAGAAA
CGCTGGTGAAAGTAAAAGATGCTGAAGATCAGTTGGGTGCACGAGTGGGTTACATCGAACTGGATCTCAA
CAGCGGTAAGATCCTTGAGAGTTTTCGCCCCGAAGAACGTTTTCCAATGATGAGCACTTTTAAAGTTCTG
CTATGTGGCGCGGTATTATCCCGTATTGACGCCGGGCAAGAGCAACTCGGTCGCCGCATACACTATTCTC
AGAATGACTTGGTTGAGTACTCACCAGTCACAGAAAAGCATCTTACGGATGGCATGACAGTAAGAGAATT
ATGCAGTGCTGCCATAACCATGAGTGATAACACTGCGGCCAACTTACTTCTGACAACGATCGGAGGACCG
AAGGAGCTAACCGCTTTTTTGCACAACATGGGGGATCATGTAACTCGCCTTGATCGTTGGGAACCGGAGC
TGAATGAAGCCATACCAAACGACGAGCGTGACACCACGATGCCTGTAGCAATGGCAACAACGTTGCGCAA
ACTATTAACTGGCGAACTACTTACTCTAGCTTCCCGGCAACAATTAATAGACTGGATGGAGGCGGATAAA
GTTGCAGGACCACTTCTGCGCTCGGCCCTTCCGGCTGGCTGGTTTATTGCTGATAAATCTGGAGCCGGTG
AGCGTGGGTCTCGCGGTATCATTGCAGCACTGGGGCCAGATGGTAAGCCCTCCCGTATCGTAGTTATCTA
CACGACGGGGAGTCAGGCAACTATGGATGAACGAAATAGACAGATCGCTGAGATAGGTGCCTCACTGATT
AAGCATTGGTAACTGTCAGACCAAGTTTACTCATATATACTTTAGATTGATTTAAAACTTCATTTTTAAT
TTAAAAGGATCTAGGTGAAGATCCTTTTTGATAATCTCATGACCAAAATCCCTTAACGTGAGTTTTCGTT
CCACTGAGCGTCAGACCCCGTAGAAAAGATCAAAGGATCTTC
Features (pLannotate 1.2.2; 12 found; start..end, strand, type, name):
      1..589     +  rep_origin     ori: high-copy-number ColE1/pMB1/pBR322/pUC origin of replication
    769..901     -  CDS            TcR (fragment): tetracycline efflux protein; tet; confers resistance to tetracycline
    923..991     +  CDS            large T antigen (fragment): large T antigen from SV40 (simian virus 40)
   1014..1135    +  polyA_signal   SV40 poly(A) signal: SV40 polyadenylation signal
   1176..2828    -  CDS            luciferase: firefly luciferase; luc+; enhanced luc+ version of the luciferase gene
   2864..3060    -  promoter       SV40 promoter: SV40 early promoter
   3647..3738    -  misc_feature   pause site: RNA polymerase II transcriptional pause signal from the human α2 globin gene
   3752..3800    -  polyA_signal   poly(A) signal: synthetic polyadenylation signal
   3859..3926    +  CDS            lacZα (fragment): LacZα fragment of β-galactosidase; lacZ fragment
   3958..4386    -  rep_origin     f1 ori (sequence partly withheld): f1 bacteriophage origin of replication; arrow indicates direction of (+) strand synthesis
   4413..4517    +  promoter       AmpR promoter: bla
   4518..5378    +  CDS            AmpR: β-lactamase; bla; confers resistance to ampicillin, carbenicillin, and related antibiotics
