[The description below was written by a language model from this plasmid's Addgene catalogue record and pLannotate feature annotations shown in this document.]
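Description:
pGL3_IMPG1 is a firefly luciferase reporter plasmid built on the Promega pGL3 backbone and designed to test the regulatory activity of a human genomic fragment in transfected mammalian cells. It is propagated in E. coli as a high-copy plasmid through a ColE1/pUC-type origin and is selected with ampicillin through the β-lactamase gene and its native promoter. An f1 phage origin is also present, which allows single-stranded DNA production. The short annotated fragments of TcR, lacZα and SV40 large T antigen are backbone remnants rather than functional genes.

The insert is a candidate enhancer of about 500 bp located near the human IMPG1 gene on chromosome 6, not the IMPG1 coding sequence itself. The feature table does not annotate the insert. An unannotated gap of roughly 590 bp lies between the SV40 early promoter and the upstream pause site and synthetic poly(A) signal, which is consistent with the enhancer sitting in the multiple cloning region just upstream of the promoter. The exact cloning sites are recorded as unknown.

The reporter unit consists of the SV40 promoter driving the luc+ version of firefly luciferase, followed by the SV40 late poly(A) signal. The upstream synthetic poly(A) signal and the α2-globin transcriptional pause site block read-through transcription from the backbone and so lower background signal. Because the SV40 promoter in this arrangement has no enhancer of its own, an increase in luciferase output relative to the empty vector indicates enhancer activity of the cloned element. The record gives no further detail on the cell types or experimental context in which the construct was used.
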