Addgene plasmid #232362: pGL3_IMPG1
Purpose: Enhancer near IMPG1, chr6:76224940-76225441 cloned into pGL3
Depositing lab: Joanna Wysocka. Depositing organization: Stanford University.
Backbone
  Vector backbone: pGL3 Luciferase Reporter Vector
  Backbone manufacturer: Promega
  Vector type: Luciferase
Growth in bacteria
  Bacterial resistance: Ampicillin, 100 μg/mL
  Growth temperature: 37°C
  Growth strain: DH5alpha
  Copy number: High Copy
Gene/Insert
  Gene/Insert name: IMPG1
  Species: H. sapiens (human)
  Entrez Gene: IMPG1 (a.k.a. GP147, SPACR, IPM150)
  Cloning method: Restriction Enzyme; 5′ cloning site Unknown (unknown if destroyed)
Terms and licenses: Academic/Nonprofit Terms; Industry Terms: Not Available to Industry
How to cite: pGL3_IMPG1 was a gift from Joanna Wysocka (Addgene plasmid # 232362 ; http://n2t.net/addgene:232362 ; RRID:Addgene_232362)
